>Addgene plasmid #61818 | pSARSF53-459 | depositor full sequence | sequence record 100815 | Expected plasmid sequence
TAATACGACTCACTATAGGGGAATTGTGAGCGGATAACAATTCCCCTGTAGAAATAATTTTGTTTAACTT
TAATAAGGAGATATACCATGGGCAGCAGCCATCATCATCATCATCACAGCACTAGTGACTCAGAAGTCAA
TCAAGAAGCTAAGCCAGAGGTCAAGCCAGAAGTCAAGCCTGAGACTCACATCAATTTAAAGGTGTCCGAT
GGATCTTCAGAAATCTTCTTTAAGATCAAAAAGACCACTCCTTTAAGAAGGCTGATGGAAGCGTTCGCTA
AAAGACAGGGTAAGGAAATGGACTCCTTAAGATTCTTGTACGACGGTATTAGAATTCAAGCTGATCAGAC
CCCTGAAGATTTGGACATGGAGGATAACGATATTATTGAGACTCACAGAGAACAGATTGGTGGATCCGGG
AAGTGCTTTGCTAGGGATACCGAAGTTTATTATGAAAACGATACTGTACCACACATGGAATCAATTGAGG
AGATGTATAGTAAATACGCCTCGATGAATGGGGAATTACCATTCGATTAAGCTTGCGGCCGCACTCGAGT
CTGGTAAAGAAACCGCTGCTGCGAAATTTGAACGCCAGCACATGGACTCGTCTACTAGCGCAGCTTAATT
AACCTAGGCTGCTGCCACCGCTGAGCAATAACTAGCATAACCCCTTGGGGCCTCTAAACGGGTCTTGAGG
GGTTTTTTGCTGAAACCTCAGGCATTTGAGAAGCACACGGTCACACTGCTTCCGGTAGTCAATAAACCGG
TAAACCAGCAATAGACATAAGCGGCTATTTAACGACCCTGCCCTGAACCGACGACAAGCTGACGACCGGG
TCTCCGCAAGTGGCACTTTTCGGGGAAATGTGCGCGGAACCCCTATTTGTTTATTTTTCTAAATACATTC
AAATATGTATCCGCTCATGAATTAATTCTTAGAAAAACTCATCGAGCATCAAATGAAACTGCAATTTATT
CATATCAGGATTATCAATACCATATTTTTGAAAAAGCCGTTTCTGTAATGAAGGAGAAAACTCACCGAGG
CAGTTCCATAGGATGGCAAGATCCTGGTATCGGTCTGCGATTCCGACTCGTCCAACATCAATACAACCTA
TTAATTTCCCCTCGTCAAAAATAAGGTTATCAAGTGAGAAATCACCATGAGTGACGACTGAATCCGGTGA
GAATGGCAAAAGTTTATGCATTTCTTTCCAGACTTGTTCAACAGGCCAGCCATTACGCTCGTCATCAAAA
TCACTCGCATCAACCAAACCGTTATTCATTCGTGATTGCGCCTGAGCGAGACGAAATACGCGGTCGCTGT
TAAAAGGACAATTACAAACAGGAATCGAATGCAACCGGCGCAGGAACACTGCCAGCGCATCAACAATATT
TTCACCTGAATCAGGATATTCTTCTAATACCTGGAATGCTGTTTTCCCGGGGATCGCAGTGGTGAGTAAC
CATGCATCATCAGGAGTACGGATAAAATGCTTGATGGTCGGAAGAGGCATAAATTCCGTCAGCCAGTTTA
GTCTGACCATCTCATCTGTAACATCATTGGCAACGCTACCTTTGCCATGTTTCAGAAACAACTCTGGCGC
ATCGGGCTTCCCATACAATCGATAGATTGTCGCACCTGATTGCCCGACATTATCGCGAGCCCATTTATAC
CCATATAAATCAGCATCCATGTTGGAATTTAATCGCGGCCTAGAGCAAGACGTTTCCCGTTGAATATGGC
TCATACTCTTCCTTTTTCAATATTATTGAAGCATTTATCAGGGTTATTGTCTCATGAGCGGATACATATT
TGAATGTATTTAGAAAAATAAACAAATAGGCATGCAGCGCTCTTCCGCTTCCTCGCTCACTGACTCGCTA
CGCTCGGTCGTTCGACTGCGGCGAGCGGTGTCAGCTCACTCAAAAGCGGTAATACGGTTATCCACAGAAT
CAGGGGATAAAGCCGGAAAGAACATGTGAGCAAAAAGCAAAGCACCGGAAGAAGCCAACGCCGCAGGCGT
TTTTCCATAGGCTCCGCCCCCCTGACGAGCATCACAAAAATCGACGCTCAAGCCAGAGGTGGCGAAACCC
GACAGGACTATAAAGATACCAGGCGTTTCCCCCTGGAAGCTCCCTCGTGCGCTCTCCTGTTCCGACCCTG
CCGCTTACCGGATACCTGTCCGCCTTTCTCCCTTCGGGAAGCGTGGCGCTTTCTCATAGCTCACGCTGTT
GGTATCTCAGTTCGGTGTAGGTCGTTCGCTCCAAGCTGGGCTGTGTGCACGAACCCCCCGTTCAGCCCGA
CCGCTGCGCCTTATCCGGTAACTATCGTCTTGAGTCCAACCCGGTAAGACACGACTTATCGCCACTGGCA
GCAGCCATTGGTAACTGATTTAGAGGACTTTGTCTTGAAGTTATGCACCTGTTAAGGCTAAACTGAAAGA
ACAGATTTTGGTGAGTGCGGTCCTCCAACCCACTTACCTTGGTTCAAAGAGTTGGTAGCTCAGCGAACCT
TGAGAAAACCACCGTTGGTAGCGGTGGTTTTTCTTTATTTATGAGATGATGAATCAATCGGTCTATCAAG
TCAACGAACAGCTATTCCGTTACTCTAGATTTCAGTGCAATTTATCTCTTCAAATGTAGCACCTGAAGTC
AGCCCCATACGATATAAGTTGTAATTCTCATGTTAGTCATGCCCCGCGCCCACCGGAAGGAGCTGACTGG
GTTGAAGGCTCTCAAGGGCATCGGTCGAGATCCCGGTGCCTAATGAGTGAGCTAACTTACATTAATTGCG
TTGCGCTCACTGCCCGCTTTCCAGTCGGGAAACCTGTCGTGCCAGCTGCATTAATGAATCGGCCAACGCG
CGGGGAGAGGCGGTTTGCGTATTGGGCGCCAGGGTGGTTTTTCTTTTCACCAGTGAGACGGGCAACAGCT
GATTGCCCTTCACCGCCTGGCCCTGAGAGAGTTGCAGCAAGCGGTCCACGCTGGTTTGCCCCAGCAGGCG
AAAATCCTGTTTGATGGTGGTTAACGGCGGGATATAACATGAGCTGTCTTCGGTATCGTCGTATCCCACT
ACCGAGATGTCCGCACCAACGCGCAGCCCGGACTCGGTAATGGCGCGCATTGCGCCCAGCGCCATCTGAT
CGTTGGCAACCAGCATCGCAGTGGGAACGATGCCCTCATTCAGCATTTGCATGGTTTGTTGAAAACCGGA
CATGGCACTCCAGTCGCCTTCCCGTTCCGCTATCGGCTGAATTTGATTGCGAGTGAGATATTTATGCCAG
CCAGCCAGACGCAGACGCGCCGAGACAGAACTTAATGGGCCCGCTAACAGCGCGATTTGCTGGTGACCCA
ATGCGACCAGATGCTCCACGCCCAGTCGCGTACCGTCTTCATGGGAGAAAATAATACTGTTGATGGGTGT
CTGGTCAGAGACATCAAGAAATAACGCCGGAACATTAGTGCAGGCAGCTTCCACAGCAATGGCATCCTGG
TCATCCAGCGGATAGTTAATGATCAGCCCACTGACGCGTTGCGCGAGAAGATTGTGCACCGCCGCTTTAC
AGGCTTCGACGCCGCTTCGTTCTACCATCGACACCACCACGCTGGCACCCAGTTGATCGGCGCGAGATTT
AATCGCCGCGACAATTTGCGACGGCGCGTGCAGGGCCAGACTGGAGGTGGCAACGCCAATCAGCAACGAC
TGTTTGCCCGCCAGTTGTTGTGCCACGCGGTTGGGAATGTAATTCAGCTCCGCCATCGCCGCTTCCACTT
TTTCCCGCGTTTTCGCAGAAACGTGGCTGGCCTGGTTCACCACGCGGGAAACGGTCTGATAAGAGACACC
GGCATACTCTGCGACATCGTATAACGTTACTGGTTTCACATTCACCACCCTGAATTGACTCTCTTCCGGG
CGCTATCATGCCATACCGCGAAAGGTTTTGCGCCATTCGATGGTGTCCGGGATCTCGACGCTCTCCCTTA
TGCGACTCCTGCATTAGGAAAT
Features (pLannotate 1.2.2; 18 found; start..end, strand, type, name):
      1..19      +  promoter       T7 promoter: promoter for bacteriophage T7 RNA polymerase
     20..44      +  protein_bind   lac operator: The lac repressor binds to the lac operator to inhibit transcription in E. coli. This inhibition can be relieved by adding lactose or isopropyl-β-D-thiogalactopyranoside (IPTG). lac repressor encoded by lacI
     59..81      +  RBS            RBS: efficient ribosome binding site from bacteriophage T7 gene 10 (Olins and Rangwala, 1989)
    100..116     +  CDS            capTEV™ (fragment): composite tag for in vivo biotinylation, TEV protease cleavage, and 6xHis tagging
    127..413     +  CDS            SUMO (fragment): cleavable ubiquitin-like protein tag; S. cerevisiae SMT3 (truncated)
    412..537     +  CDS            radA (fragment): RADA_PYRHO - Experimental evidence at protein level: Swiss-Prot protein existence level 1. Involved in DNA repair and in homologous recombination. Binds and assemble on single-stranded DNA to form a nucleoprotein filament. Hydrolyzes ATP in a ssDNA-dependent manner and promotes DNA strand exchange between homologous DNA molecules (By similarity). From Pyrococcus horikoshii (strain ATCC 700860 / DSM 12428 / JCM 9974 / NBRC 100139 / OT-3).
    566..607     +  CDS            S-Tag (fragment): affinity and epitope tag derived from pancreatic ribonuclease A
    637..654     +  CDS            SET1 (fragment): solubility-enhancement tag derived from T7 phage gene 10B
    662..709     +  terminator     T7 terminator: transcription terminator for bacteriophage T7 RNA polymerase
    873..930     +  promoter       AmpR promoter (fragment): bla
    939..1754    -  CDS            KanR: aminoglycoside phosphotransferase; aph(3')-Ia; confers resistance to kanamycin in bacteria or G418 (Geneticin®) in eukaryotes
   1755..1846    -  promoter       AmpR promoter: bla
   1862..2611    -  rep_origin     RSF ori: Plasmids containing the RSF 1030 origin of replication can be propagated in E. coli cells that contain additional plasmids with compatible origins.
   2694..2758    -  CDS            TcR (fragment): tetracycline efflux protein; tet; confers resistance to tetracycline
   2773..2794    -  protein_bind   CAP binding site: CAP binding activates transcription in the presence of cAMP. E. coli catabolite activator protein
   2807..3889    -  CDS            lacI: lac repressor; lacI; The lac repressor binds to the lac operator to inhibit transcription in E. coli. This inhibition can be relieved by adding lactose or isopropyl-β-D-thiogalactopyranoside (IPTG).
   3890..3967    -  promoter       lacI promoter: lacI
   3975..4010    -  CDS            TcR (fragment): tetracycline efflux protein; tet; confers resistance to tetracycline
