[The description below was written by a language model from this plasmid's Addgene catalogue record and pLannotate feature annotations shown in this document.]
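Description:
pSARSF53-459 is a bacterial expression plasmid built on the pRSFDuet backbone, modified by deletion of the second multiple cloning site so that a single T7-driven expression cassette remains. It replicates from the RSF1030 origin, which is compatible with other common E. coli origins and so allows co-maintenance with a second plasmid, and it is selected with kanamycin through the aph(3')-Ia resistance gene. The plasmid also carries lacI under its own promoter. The repressor acts on the lac operator placed immediately downstream of the T7 promoter, so expression is IPTG-inducible in hosts that supply T7 RNA polymerase.

The cassette consists of the T7 promoter and lac operator, a phage T7 gene 10 ribosome binding site, an N-terminal hexahistidine tag, and yeast Smt3 (SUMO), fused in frame to the insert. That insert is the N-terminal fragment (N38) of a split RadA intein from Pyrococcus horikoshii, cloned between BamHI and HindIII. The annotated radA match spans only about 126 nt, consistent with a short N-intein piece. The recorded 453 bp insert size appears to cover more than this segment, probably including the fusion partner. Short S-tag and other tag-like matches downstream, before the T7 terminator, look like backbone remnants, and the record does not show whether they are translated. Small AmpR promoter and TcR fragments elsewhere are likewise backbone remnants.

The H6-Smt3 fusion supports metal-affinity purification and generally improves solubility, and SUMO can be removed by a SUMO-specific protease. The construct was made for work on structure-based engineering and comparison of split inteins for protein ligation. There, this N-intein precursor would be paired with a complementary C-intein fragment to test protein trans-splicing.
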