Addgene plasmid #61818: pSARSF53-459
Purpose: PhoRadAN38 intein
Depositing lab: Hideo Iwai. Depositing organization: University of Helsinki, Institute of Biotechnology. Publication: Structure-based engineering and comparison of novel split inteins for protein ligation. Aranko AS, Oeemig JS, Zhou D, Kajander T, Wlodawer A, Iwai H. Mol Biosyst. 2014 May;10(5):1023-34. doi: 10.1039/c4mb00021h. PubMed 24574026.
Backbone
  Vector backbone: pRSFDuet
  Backbone manufacturer: Novagen
  Backbone size w/o insert (bp): 3559
  Total vector size (bp): 4012
  Modifications to backbone: deletion of MCS-2
  Vector type: Bacterial Expression
Growth in bacteria
  Bacterial resistance: Kanamycin, 50 μg/mL
  Growth temperature: 37°C
  Growth strain: DH5alpha
  Copy number: High Copy
Gene/Insert
  Gene/Insert name: PhoRadN38 intein (alt name: PhoRadAN38 N-intein)
  Species: Pyrococcus horikoshii
  Insert size (bp): 453
  Promoter: T7
  Tag / fusion protein: H6-Smt3 (N terminal on insert)
  Cloning method: Restriction Enzyme; 5′ cloning site BamHI (not destroyed); 3′ cloning site HindIII (not destroyed)
  Sequencing primers: 5′ T7; 3′ T7term
Terms and licenses: Academic/Nonprofit Terms; Industry Terms: Not Available to Industry
How to cite: pSARSF53-459 was a gift from Hideo Iwai (Addgene plasmid # 61818 ; http://n2t.net/addgene:61818 ; RRID:Addgene_61818)
