>Addgene plasmid #61818 | pSARSF53-459 | depositor partial sequence | sequence record 100814 | T7term_sequenced
TCAGGCAAGCTCCACACAGCAATGGCATGCTGTCATCCAGCGATAGGTATGATCCAGTCCACTGACGCGT
GGCGGGAGGAAAGAATTGTGCACCGCCGCCTTACAGGCTCGACGCCGCTCGTCTACCATCGACACCACCA
CGCTGCACCCAGTGATCGGCGCGAGATTTAATCGCCGCGACAATTTGCGACGGCGCGTGCAGGGCCAGAC
TGGAGGTGGCAACGCCAATCAGCAACGACTGTTTGCCCGCCAGTTGTGTGCACGCGGTTGGGAATGTAAT
TCAGCTCCGCCATCGCCGCTTCCACTTTTTCCCGCGTTTTCGCAGAAACGTGGCTGGCCTGGTTCACCAC
GCGGGAAACGGTCTGATAAGAGACACCGGCATACTCTGCGACATCGTATAACGTTACTGGTTTCACATTC
ACCACCCTGAATTGACTCTCTTCCGGGCGCTATCATGCCATACCGCGAAAGGTTTTGCGCCATTCGATGG
TGTCCGGGATCTCGACGCTCTCCCTTATGCGACTCCTGCATTAGGAAATTAATACGACTCACTATAGGGG
AATTGTGAGCGGATAACAATTCCCCTGTAGAAATAATTTTGTTTAACTTTAATAAGGAGATATACCATGG
GCAGCAGCCATCATCATCATCATCACAGCACTAGTGACTCAGAAGTCAATCAAGAAGCTAAGCCAGAGGT
CAAGCCAGAAGTCAAGCCTGAGACTCACATCAATTTAAAGGTGTCCGATGGATCTTCAGAAATCTTCTTT
AAGATCAAAAAGACCACTCCTTTAAGAAGGCTGATGGAAGCGTTCGCTAAAAGACAGGGTAAGGAAATGG
ACTCCTTAAGATTCTTGTACGACGGTATTAGAATTCAAGCTGATCAGACCCCTGAAGATTTGGACATGGA
GGATAACGATATTATTGAGACTCACAGAGAACAGATTGGTGGATCCGGGAAGTGCTTTGCTAGGGATACC
GAAGTTTATTATGAAAACGATACTGTACCACACATGGAATCAATTGAGGAGATGTATAGTAAATACGCCT
CGATGAATGGGGAATTACCATTCGATTAAGCTTGCGGCCGCACTCGAGTCTGGTAAAGAAACCGCTGCTG
CGAAATTTGAACGCCAGCACATGGACTCGTCTACTAGCGCAGCTAAAGTTTGCTC
