>Addgene plasmid #61818 | pSARSF53-459 | addgene partial sequence | sequence record 103859 | T7 5'-TAATACGACTCACTATAGGG-3'
ATTTTGTTTAACTTTAATAAGGAGATATACCATGGGCAGCAGCCATCATCATCATCATCACAGCACTAGT
GACTCAGAAGTCAATCAAGAAGCTAAGCCAGAGGTCAAGCCAGAAGTCAAGCCTGAGACTCACATCAATT
TAAAGGTGTCCGATGGATCTTCAGAAATCTTCTTTAAGATCAAAAAGACCACTCCTTTAAGAAGGCTGAT
GGAAGCGTTCGCTAAAAGACAGGGTAAGGAAATGGACTCCTTAAGATTCTTGTACGACGGTATTAGAATT
CAAGCTGATCAGACCCCTGAAGATTTGGACATGGAGGATAACGATATTATTGAGACTCACAGAGAACAGA
TTGGTGGATCCGGGAAGTGCTTTGCTAGGGATACCGAAGTTTATTATGAAAACGATACTGTACCACACAT
GGAATCAATTGAGGAGATGTATAGTAAATACGCCTCGATGAATGGGGAATTACCATTCGATTAAGCTTGC
GGCCGCACTCGAGTCTGGTAAAGAAACCGCTGCTGCGAAATTTGAACGCCAGCACATGGACTCGTCTACT
AGCGCAGCTTAATTAACCTAGGCTGCTGCCACCGCTGAGCAATAACTAGCATAACCCCTTGGGGCCTCTA
AACGGGTCTTGAGGGGTTTTTTGCTGAAACCTCAGGCATTTGAGAAGCACACGGTCACACTGCTTCCGGT
AGTCAATAAACCGGTAAACCAGCAATAGACATAAGCGGCTATTTAACGACCCT
