>Addgene plasmid #61818 | pSARSF53-459 | addgene partial sequence | sequence record 103861 | T7term 5'-GCTAGTTATTGCTCAGCGG-3'
AGCTGCGCTAGTAGACGAGTCCATGTGCTGGCGTTCAAATTTCGCAGCAGCGGTTTCTTTACCAGACTCG
AGTGCGGCCGCAAGCTTAATCGAATGGTAATTCCCCATTCATCGAGGCGTATTTACTATACATCTCCTCA
ATTGATTCCATGTGTGGTACAGTATCGTTTTCATAATAAACTTCGGTATCCCTAGCAAAGCACTTCCCGG
ATCCACCAATCTGTTCTCTGTGAGTCTCAATAATATCGTTATCCTCCATGTCCAAATCTTCAGGGGTCTG
ATCAGCTTGAATTCTAATACCGTCGTACAAGAATCTTAAGGAGTCCATTTCCTTACCCTGTCTTTTAGCG
AACGCTTCCATCAGCCTTCTTAAAGGAGTGGTCTTTTTGATCTTAAAGAAGATTTCTGAAGATCCATCGG
ACACCTTTAAATTGATGTGAGTCTCAGGCTTGACTTCTGGCTTGACCTCTGGCTTAGCTTCTTGATTGAC
TTCTGAGTCACTAGTGCTGTGATGATGATGATGATGGCTGCTGCCCATGGTATATCTCCTTATTAAAGTT
AAACAAAATTATTTCTACAGGGGAATTGTTATCCGCTCACAATTCCCCTATAGTGAGTCGTATTAATTTC
CTAATGCAGGAGTCGCATAAGGGAGAGCGTCGAGATCCCGGACACCATCGAATGGCGCAAAACCTTTCGC
GGTATGGCATGATAGCGCCCGGAAGAGAGTCAATTCAGGGTGGTGAATGTGAAACCAGTAACGTTATACG
ATGTCGCAGAGTATGCCGGTGTCTCTTATCAGACCGTTTCCCGCGTGGTGAACCAGGCCAGCCACGTTTC
TGCGAAAACGCGGGAAAAAGTGGAAGCGGCGATGGCGGAGCTGAA
